Addgene plasmid #187497: AF_2µ
Purpose: L0 donor AF - 2 micron ori from yeast
Depositing lab: Bernardo Pollak. Publication: Universal loop assembly: open, efficient and cross-kingdom DNA fabrication. Pollak B, Matute T, Nunez I, Cerda A, Lopez C, Vargas V, Kan A, Bielinski V, von Dassow P, Dupont CL, Federici F. Synth Biol (Oxf). 2020;5(1):ysaa001. doi: 10.1093/synbio/ysaa001. Epub 2020 Feb 5. PubMed 32161816.
Backbone
  Vector backbone: pL0R
  Vector type: Synthetic Biology
Growth in bacteria
  Bacterial resistance: Spectinomycin, 50 μg/mL
  Growth temperature: 37°C
  Growth strain: DH5alpha
  Copy number: High Copy
Gene/Insert
  Gene/Insert name: 2µ
  Species: Synthetic
  Mutation: -
  Cloning method: Restriction Enzyme; 5′ cloning site BsaI (destroyed during cloning); 3′ cloning site BsaI (destroyed during cloning)
How to cite: AF_2µ was a gift from Bernardo Pollak (Addgene plasmid # 187497)
