[The description below was written by a language model from this plasmid's Addgene catalogue record and pLannotate feature annotations shown in this document.]
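Description:
AF_2µ is a Level 0 (L0) donor part plasmid for the Universal Loop assembly system, a Type IIS restriction enzyme-based method for hierarchical, cross-kingdom DNA fabrication. It is built on the pL0R backbone and is about 3.4 kb. It is propagated in E. coli through a high-copy ColE1/pMB1/pUC-type origin of replication. Selection relies on the aadA aminoglycoside adenylyltransferase gene (SmR), which confers resistance to spectinomycin and streptomycin. The feature table also picks up a short fragment matching the Tn5 transposase coding sequence and a fragment of the pUC18/19 multiple cloning site. Both sit next to the resistance marker and appear to be backbone remnants rather than functional elements.

The payload is the origin of replication from the yeast 2µ plasmid, annotated as a roughly 1.3 kb element. This origin supports episomal, multicopy maintenance of plasmids in Saccharomyces cerevisiae. The part was cloned into the backbone via BsaI sites that were destroyed during cloning. The "AF" in the name presumably denotes the flanking fusion-site overhangs that define the part's position in an assembly, though the record does not explain this explicitly.

The plasmid carries no promoter, coding payload or yeast selection marker of its own, so it is not a yeast expression vector. It serves as a modular source of the 2µ origin, which can be combined with other L0 parts in higher-level Loop assemblies. This lets users build constructs or custom vectors that replicate in yeast as well as in bacteria.
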