Features (pLannotate 1.2.2; 5 found; start..end, strand, type, name):
    359..1150    -  CDS            SmR: aminoglycoside adenylyltransferase (Murphy, 1985); aadA; confers resistance to spectinomycin and streptomycin
   1182..1298    -  CDS            tnpA (fragment): TN5P_ECOLX - Also known as tnp. Experimental evidence at protein level: Swiss-Prot protein existence level 1. Mediates transposition of transposon Tn5 by a 'cut and paste' mechanism. First, the monomeric transposase binds the 19 bp inverted DNA repeats flanking the transposon. Then, dimerization of the DNA- bound transposase creates a synaptic DNA complex. After nicking of the first DNA strand, excision of the transposon proceeds through a series of intermediates. The transposase then mediates the insertion of the transposon at a new site by strand transfer. The activity of the wild- type tran
   1299..1331    -  misc_feature   MCS (fragment): pUC18/19 multiple cloning site
   1598..2940    +  rep_origin     2μ ori: yeast 2μ plasmid origin of replication
   3102..268     -  rep_origin     ori (across the origin): high-copy-number ColE1/pMB1/pBR322/pUC origin of replication
>Addgene plasmid #187497 | AF_2µ | addgene full sequence | sequence record 368399 | Addgene NGS Result
GGTAAGACACGACTTATCGCCACTGGCAGCAGCCACTGGTAACAGGATTAGCAGAGCGAGGTATGTAGGC
GGTGCTACAGAGTTCTTGAAGTGGTGGCCTAACTACGGCTACACTAGAAGAACAGTATTTGGTATCTGCG
CTCTGCTGAAGCCAGTTACCTTCGGAAAAAGAGTTGGTAGCTCTTGATCCGGCAAACAAACCACCGCTGG
TAGCGGTGGTTTTTTTGTTTGCAAGCAGCAGATTACGCGCAGAAAAAAAGGATCTCAAGAAGATCCTTTG
ATCTTTTCTACGGGGTCTGACGCTCAGTGGAACGAAAACTCACGTTAAGGGATTTTGGTCATGCATTCTA
GGTGATTATTATTTGCCGACTACCTTGGTGATCTCGCCTTTCACGTAGTGGACAAATTCTTCCAACTGAT
CTGCGCGCGAGGCCAAGCGATCTTCTTCTTGTCCAAGATAAGCCTGTCTAGCTTCAAGTATGACGGGCTG
ATACTGGGCCGGCAGGCGCTCCATTGCCCAGTCGGCAGCGACATCCTTCGGCGCGATTTTGTCGGTTACT
GCGCTGTACCAAATGCGGGACAACGTAAGCACTACATTTCGCTCATCGCCAGCCCAGTCGGGCGGCGAGT
TCCATAGCGTTAAGGTTTCATTTAGCGCCTCAAATAGATCCTGTTCAGGAACCGGATCAAAGAGTTCCTC
CGCCGCTGGACCTACCAAGGCAACGCTATGTTCTCTTGCTTTTGTCAGCAAGATAGCCAGATCAATGTCG
ATCGTGGCTGGCTCGAAGATACCAGCAAGAATGTCATTGCGCTGCCATTCTCCAAATTGCAGTTCGCGCT
TAGCTGGATAACGCCACGGAATGATGTCGTCGTGCACAACAATGGTGACTTCTACAGCGCGGAGAATCTC
ACTCTCTCCAGGGGAAGCCGAAGTTTCCAAAAGGTCGTTGATCAAAGCTCGCCGCGTTGTTTCATCAAGC
CTTACGGTCACCGTAACCAGCAAATCAATATCACTGTGTGGCTTCAGGCCGCCATCCACTGCGGAGCCGT
ACAAATGTACGGCCAGCAACGTCGGTTCGAGATGGCGCTCGATGACGCCAACTACCTCTGATAGTTGAGT
CGATACTTCGGCGATCACCGCTTCCCTCATGCGAAACGATCCTCATCCTGTCTCTTGATCAGATATTGAT
CCCCTGCGCCATCAGATCCTTGGCGGCAAGAAAGCCATCCAGTTTACTTTGCAGGGCTTCCCAACCTTAC
CAGAGGGCGCCCCAGCTGGCAATTCCGGTTCGCTTGCTAAGCTTGCATGCCTGCAAGTCGACTCTAGAGG
AGCGGTGATCACAGGCAGCAACGCTCTGTCATCGTTACAATCAACATGCTACCCTCCGCGAGATCATCCG
TGTTTCAAACCCGGCAGCTTAGTTGCCGTTCTTCCGAATAGCATCGGTAACATGAGCAAAGTCTGCCGCC
TTACAACGGCTCTCCCGCTGACGCCGTCCCGGACTGATGGGCTGCCTGTATCGAGTGGTGATTTTGTGCC
GAGCTCATTACTCGCATCCATTCTCAGGCTGTCTCGTCTCGTCTCAGGTCTCAGGAGGATCCAATATCAA
AGGAAATGATAGCATTGAAGGATGAGACTAATCCAATTGAGGAGTGGCAGCATATAGAACAGCTAAAGGG
TAGTGCTGAAGGAAGCATACGATACCCCGCATGGAATGGGATAATATCACAGGAGGTACTAGACTACCTT
TCATCCTACATAAATAGACGCATATAAGTACGCATTTAAGCATAAACACGCACTATGCCGTTCTTCTCAT
GTATATATATATACAGGCAACACGCAGATATAGGTGCGACGTGAACAGTGAGCTGTATGTGCGCAGCTCG
CGTTGCATTTTCGGAAGCGCTCGTTTTCGGAAACGCTTTGAAGTTCCTATTCCGAAGTTCCTATTCTCTA
GAAAGTATAGGAACTTCAGAGCGCTTTTGAAAACCAAAAGCGCTCTGAAGACGCACTTTCAAAAAACCAA
AAACGCACCGGACTGTAACGAGCTACTAAAATATTGCGAATACCGCTTCCACAAACATTGCTCAAAAGTA
TCTCTTTGCTATATATCTCTGTGCTATATCCCTATATAACCTACCCATCCACCTTTCGCTCCTTGAACTT
GCATCTAAACTCGACCTCTACATTTTTTATGTTTATCTCTAGTATTACTCTTTAGACAAAAAAATTGTAG
TAAGAACTATTCATAGAGTGAATCGAAAACAATACGAAAATGTAAACATTTCCTATACGTAGTATATAGA
GACAAAATAGAAGAAACCGTTCATAATTTTCTGACCAATGAAGAATCATCAACGCTATCACTTTCTGTTC
ACAAAGTATGCGCAATCCACATCGGTATAGAATATAATCGGGGATGCCTTTATCTTGAAAAAATGCACCC
GCAGCTTCGCTAGTAATCAGTAAACGCGGGAAGTGGAGTCAGGCTTTTTTTATGGAAGAGAAAATAGACA
CCAAAGTAGCCTTCTTCTAACCTTAACGGACCTACAGTGCAAAAAGTTATCAAGAGACTGCATTATAGAG
CGCACAAAGGAGAAAAAAAGTAATCTAAGATGCTTTGTTAGAAAAATAGCGCTCTCGGGATGCATTTTTG
TAGAACAAAAAAGAAGTATAGATTCTTTGTTGGTAAAATAGCGCTCTCGCGTTGCATTTCTGTTCTGTAA
AAATGCAGCTCAGATTCTTTGTTTGAAAAATTAGCGCTCTCGCGTTGCATTTTTGTTTTACAAAAATGAA
GCACAGATTCTTCGTTGGTAAAATAGCGCTTTCGCGTTGCATTTCTGTTCTGTAAAAATGCAGCTCAGAT
TCTTTGTTTGAAAAATTAGCGCTCTCGCGTTGCATTTTTGTTCTACAAAATGAAGCACAGATGCTTCGTT
CAGGTGGCACTTTTCGGGGCGCTTGAGACCACCAGGATACATAGATTACCACAACTCCGAGCCCTTCCAC
CCACAGAATCAGGGGATAACGCAGGAAAGAACATGTGAGCAAAAGGCCAGCAAAAGGCCAGGAACCGTAA
AAAGGCCGCGTTGCTGGCGTTTTTCCATAGGCTCCGCCCCCCTGACGAGCATCACAAAAATCGACGCTCA
AGTCAGAGGTGGCGAAACCCGACAGGACTATAAAGATACCAGGCGTTTCCCCCTGGAAGCTCCCTCGTGC
GCTCTCCTGTTCCGACCCTGCCGCTTACCGGATACCTGTCCGCCTTTCTCCCTTCGGGAAGCGTGGCGCT
TTCTCATAGCTCACGCTGTAGGTATCTCAGTTCGGTGTAGGTCGTTCGCTCCAAGCTGGGCTGTGTGCAC
GAACCCCCCGTTCAGCCCGACCGCTGCGCCTTATCCGGTAACTATCGTCTTGAGTCCAACCC
